Addgene plasmid #45599: pD40-His/V5-c-MycS62A
Depositing lab: Rosalie Sears. Depositing organization: Oregon Health & Science University. Publication: A signalling pathway controlling c-Myc degradation that impacts oncogenic transformation of human cells. Yeh E, Cunningham M, Arnold H, Chasse D, Monteith T, Ivaldi G, Hahn WC, Stukenberg PT, Shenolikar S, Uchida T, Counter CM, Nevins JR, Means AR, Sears R. Nat Cell Biol. 2004 Apr;6(4):308-18. Epub 2004 Mar 14. 10.1038/ncb1110 PubMed 15048125.
Backbone
  Vector backbone: pcDNA DEST40
  Backbone manufacturer: Invitrogen
  Backbone size w/o insert (bp): 7143
  Total vector size (bp): 6841
  Vector type: Mammalian Expression
  Selectable markers: Neomycin (select with G418)
Growth in bacteria
  Bacterial resistance: Ampicillin, 100 μg/mL
  Growth temperature: 37°C
  Growth strain: DH5alpha
  Copy number: High Copy
Gene/Insert
  Gene/Insert name: c-Myc S62A (alt names: c-Myc; Myc2; myelocytomatosis oncogene)
  Species: M. musculus (mouse)
  Insert size (bp): 1400
  Mutation: S62A
  Entrez Gene: Myc (a.k.a. Myc2, Niard, Nird, bHLHe39)
  Promoter: CMV
  Tag / fusion protein: V5 (C terminal on backbone); 6xHis (C terminal on backbone)
  Cloning method: Gateway Cloning
  Sequencing primers: 5′ CMV-F; T7; 3′ BGH-rev
Resource information
  A portion of this plasmid was derived from a plasmid made by: Murine c-myc cDNA amplified from plasmid CMV-Myc from Stephen R. Hann (Vanderbuilt University) (PMID: 7958908) (Murine myc cDNA originally obtained from Michael Cole, Princeton, NJ)
Terms and licenses: Academic/Nonprofit Terms; Industry Terms: Not Available to Industry
Depositor comments: Alternate plasmid names: pD40-His-c-MycS62A; pcDNA-DEST40 Myc S62A Plasmid construction information: Point mutations were introduced into the murine c-Myc sequence in the CMV–Myc plasmid (Hann et al., Genes Dev. 1994, PMID: 7958908) using the GeneEditor kit (Promega) per manufacturer's instructions using oligonucletide MycS62A, 5′-CACCCCGCCCCTGGCCCCGAGC-3′. The His6-tagged c-MycS62A plasmid was then created by PCR amplification with a CACC 5′ extension added to the 5′ primer for cloning into the TOPO entry clone from Invitrogen (Carlsbad, CA). This sequence was then moved into the pDEST-40 mammalian expression vector using Gateway technology (Invitrogen), creating pD40-His-c-MycS62A. For more plasmid information (map and sequence), see the wildtype version, pD40-His/V5-c-Myc (Addgene plasmid 45597) For additional usage information, see the associated article (Yeh et al. Nat Cell Biol. 2004) as well as Arnold et al. EMBO 2009 (PMID: 19131971).
How to cite: pD40-His/V5-c-MycS62A was a gift from Rosalie Sears (Addgene plasmid # 45599 ; http://n2t.net/addgene:45599 ; RRID:Addgene_45599)
