[The description below was written by a language model from this plasmid's Addgene catalogue record.]
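Description:
pD40-His/V5-c-MycS62A is a mammalian expression plasmid built on the Invitrogen pcDNA-DEST40 Gateway destination backbone. It is propagated in E. coli as a high-copy plasmid under ampicillin selection. It also carries a neomycin resistance marker, so transfected mammalian cells can be selected with G418. The recorded total size is about 6.8 kb. This is smaller than the empty destination vector, as expected when Gateway recombination replaces the vector's recombination cassette with the insert.

The payload is a roughly 1.4 kb murine c-Myc cDNA carrying the point mutation S62A, expressed from the CMV promoter. The open reading frame is fused at its C terminus to the backbone-encoded V5 epitope and 6xHis tag. These tags allow detection with anti-V5 antibodies and capture on metal-affinity resin. According to the depositor notes, the mutation was first introduced by oligonucleotide-directed mutagenesis into an existing CMV-driven mouse Myc plasmid. The mutant coding sequence was then PCR-amplified into a directional TOPO entry clone and transferred into the destination vector by Gateway recombination.

Replacing serine 62 with alanine prevents phosphorylation at that residue. The associated publication concerns a signalling pathway that controls c-Myc degradation and affects oncogenic transformation of human cells. The construct therefore serves as a phosphorylation-site mutant for comparison with the wild-type tagged version from the same series when studying c-Myc stability and function. No feature table or map is provided for this entry, and the record directs users to the wild-type companion plasmid for map and sequence details.
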