>Addgene plasmid #45599 | pD40-His/V5-c-MycS62A | addgene partial sequence | sequence record 65095 | CMV-F 5'-CGCAAATGGGCGGTAGGCGTG-3'
AGAGCTCTCTGGCTAACTAGAGAACCCACTGCTTACTGGCTTATCGAAATTAATACGACTCACTATAGGG
AGACCCAAGCTGGCTAGTTAAGCTATCAACAAGTTTGTACAAAAAAGCAGGCTCCGCGGCCGCCCCCTTC
ACCATGCCCCTCAACGTGAACTTCACCAACAGGAACTATGACCTCGACTACGACTCCGTACAGCCCTATT
TCATCTGCGACGAGGAAGAGAATTTCTATCACCAGCAACAGCAGAGCGAGCTGCAGCCGCCCGCGCCCAG
TGAGGATATCTGGAAGAAATTCGAGCTGCTTCCCACCCCGCCCCTGGCCCCGAGCCGCCGCTCCGGGCTC
TGCTCTCCATCCTATGTTGCGGTCGCTACGTCCTTCTCCCCAAGGGAAGACGATGACGGCGGCGGTGGCA
ACTTCTCCACCGCCGATCAGCTGGAGATGATGACCGAGTTACTTGGAGGAGACATGGTGAACCAGAGCTT
CATCTGCGATCCTGACGACGAGACCTTCATCAAGAACATCATCATCCAGGACTGTATGTGGAGCGGTTTC
TCAGCCGCTGCCAAGCTGGTCTCGGAGAAGCTGGCCTCCTACCAGGCTGCGCGCAAAGACAGCACCAGCC
TGAGCCCCGCCCGCGGGCACAGCGTCTGCTCCACCTCCAGCCTGTACCTGCAGGACCTCACCGCCGCCGC
GTCCGAGTGCATTGACCCCTCAGTGGTCTTTCCCTACCCGCTCAACGACAGCAGCTCGCCCAAATCCTGT
ACCTCGTCCGATTCCACGGCCTTCTCTCCTTCCTCGGACTCGCTGCTGTCCTCCGAGTCCTCC
