>Addgene plasmid #45599 | pD40-His/V5-c-MycS62A | addgene partial sequence | sequence record 65105 | BGH_rev
ATGGTGATGGTGATGATGACCGGTACGCGTAGAATCGAGACCGAGGAGAGGGTTAGGGATAGGCTTACCT
TCGAACCGCGGGCCCTCTAGATCAACCACTTTGTACAAGAAAGCTGGGTCGGCGCGCCCACCCTTTGCAC
CAGAGTTTCGAAGCTGTTCGAGTTTGTGTTTCAACTGTTCTCGTCGTTTCCTCAATAAGTCCTTTTCAGA
GGTGAGCTTGTGCTCGTCTGCTTGAATGGACAGGATGTAGGCGGTGGCTTTTTTGAGGATCACTACCTTG
GGGGCCTTTTCGTTGTTTTCCAATTCAGGGATCTGGTCACGCAGGGCAAAAAAGCTGCGCTTCAGCTCGT
TCCTCCTCTGACGTTCCAAGACGTTGTGTGTCCGCCTCTTGTCGTTTTCCTCCGTGTCTGAGGACCTGGG
GCTGGAGCACTTGCGGTTGTTGCTGATCTGCTTCAGGACCCTGCCACTGTCCAACTTGGCCCTCTTGGCA
GCTGGATAGTCCTTCCTTGTGGAGGGGGGTGCGGCGTAGTTGTGCTGGTGAGTGGAGACGTGGCACCTCT
TGAGGACCAGTGGGCTGTGCGGAGGTTTGCTGTGGCCTCGGGATGGAGATGAGCCCGACTCCGACCTCTT
GGCAGGGGTTTGCCTCTTCTCCACAGACACCACATCAATTTCTTCCTCATCTTCTTGCTCTTCTTCAGAG
TCGCTGCTGGTGGTGGGCGGTGTCTCCTCATGCAGCACTAGGGGCTCAGGGCTGGCCCGTGGGGAGGACT
CGGAGGACAGCAGCGAG
